>Addgene plasmid #228741 | pPB-shMiro1-mCherry-CAAX | addgene full sequence | sequence record 479491 | Addgene NGS Result
CGCCCAACGACCCCCGCCCATTGACGTCAATAATGACGTATGTTCCCATAGTAACGCCAATAGGGACTTT
CCATTGACGTCAATGGGTGGAGTATTTACGGTAAACTGCCCACTTGGCAGTACATCAAGTGTATCATATG
CCAAGTACGCCCCCTATTGACGTCAATGACGGTAAATGGCCCGCCTGGCATTATGCCCAGTACATGACCT
TATGGGACTTTCCTACTTGGCAGTACATCTACGTATTAGTCATCGCTATTACCATGGTCGAGGTGAGCCC
CACGTTCTGCTTCACTCTCCCCATCTCCCCCCCCTCCCCACCCCCAATTTTGTATTTATTTATTTTTTAA
TTATTTTGTGCAGCGATGGGGGCGGGGGGGGGGGGGGGSGCGCGCCAGGGGGGGGGGGGGGGGGGGAGGG
GGGGGGGGGGGSGAGGSGGAGAGGTGSGGCGGCAGCCAATCAGAGCGGCGCGCTCCGAAAGTTTCCTTTT
ATGGCGAGGCGGCGGCGGCGGCGGCCCTATAAAAAGCGAAGCGCGCGGCGGGCGGGAGTCGCTGCGCGCT
GCCTTCGCCCCGTGCCCCGCTCCGCCGCCGCCTCGCGCCGCCCGCCCCGGCTCTGACTGACCGCGTTACT
CCCACAGGTGAGCGGGCGGGACGGCCCTTCTCCTCCGGGCTGTAATTAGCGCTTGGTTTAATGACGGCTT
GTTTCTTTTCTGTGGCTGCGTGAAAGCCTTGAGGGGCTCCGGGAGGGCCCTTTGTGCGGGGGGAGCGGCT
CGGGGGGTGCGTGCGTGTGTGTGTGCGTGGGGAGCGCCGCGTGCGGCTCCGCGCTGCCCGGCGGCTGTGA
GCGCTGCGGGCGCGGCGCGGGGCTTTGTGCGCTCCGCAGTGTGCGCGAGGGGAGCGCGGCCGGGGGCGGT
GCCCCGCGGTGCGGGGGGGGCTGCGAGGGGAACAAAGGCTGCGTGCGGGGTGTGTGCGTGGGGGGGTGAG
CAGGGGGTGTGGGCGCGTCGGTCGGGCTGCAACCCCCCCTGCACCCCCCTCCCCGAGTTGCTGAGCACGG
CCCGGCTTCGGGTGCGGGGCTCCGTACGGGGCGTGGCGCGGGGCTCGCCGTGCCGGGCGGGGGGTGGCGG
CAGGTGGGGGTGCCGGGCGGGGCGGGGCCGCCTCGGGCCGGGGRGGGCTCGGGGGRGGGGCGCGGCGGCC
CCCGGAGCGCCGGCGGCTGTCGAGGCGCGGCGAGCCGCAGCCATTGCCTTTTATGGTAATCGTGCGAGAG
GGCGCAGGGACTTCCTTTGTCCCAAATCTGTGCGGAGCCGAAATCTGGGAGGCGCCGCCGCACCCCCTCT
AGCGGGCGCGGGGCGAAGCGGTGCGGCGCCGGCAGGAAGGAAATGGGCGGGGAGGGCCTTCGTGCGTCGC
CGCGCCGCCGTCCCCTTCTCCCTCTCCAGCCTCGGGGCTGTCCGCGGGGGGACGGCTGCCTTCGGGGGGG
ACGGGGCAGGGCGGGGTTCGGCTTCTGGCGTGTGACCGGCGGCTCTAGAGCCTCTGCTAACCATGTTCAT
GCCTTCTTCTTTTTCCTACAGCTCCTGGGCAACGTGCTGGTTATTGTGCTGTCTCATCATTTTGGCAAAG
AATTCTGCAGTCGACGGTACCGCGGGCCCGCTACCGGACTCAGATCTCGAGCTCAAGCTTATGGTGAGCA
AGGGCGAGGAGGATAACATGGCCATCATCAAGGAGTTCATGCGCTTCAAGGTGCACATGGAGGGCTCCGT
GAACGGCCACGAGTTCGAGATCGAGGGCGAGGGCGAGGGCCGCCCCTACGAGGGCACCCAGACCGCCAAG
CTGAAGGTGACCAAGGGTGGCCCCCTGCCCTTCGCCTGGGACATCCTGTCCCCTCAGTTCATGTACGGCT
CCAAGGCCTACGTGAAGCACCCCGCCGACATCCCCGACTACTTGAAGCTGTCCTTCCCCGAGGGCTTCAA
GTGGGAGCGCGTGATGAACTTCGAGGACGGCGGCGTGGTGACCGTGACCCAGGACTCCTCCCTGCAGGAC
GGCGAGTTCATCTACAAGGTGAAGCTGCGCGGCACCAACTTCCCCTCCGACGGCCCCGTAATGCAGAAGA
AGACCATGGGCTGGGAGGCCTCCTCCGAGCGGATGTACCCCGAGGACGGCGCCCTGAAGGGCGAGATCAA
GCAGAGGCTGAAGCTGAAGGACGGCGGCCACTACGACGCTGAGGTCAAGACCACCTACAAGGCCAAGAAG
CCCGTGCAGCTGCCCGGCGCCTACAACGTCAACATCAAGTTGGACATCACCTCCCACAACGAGGACTACA
CCATCGTGGAACAGTACGAACGCGCCGAGGGCCGCCACTCCACCGGCGGCATGGACGAGCTGTACAAGTG
CTGCATCATCCTGTAAGCGGCCGCACTCCTCAGGTGCAGGCTGCCTATCAGAAGGTGGTGGCTGGTGTGG
CCAATGCCCTGGCTCACAAATACCACTGAGATCTTTTTCCCTCTGCCAAAAATTATGGGGACATCATGAA
GCCCCTTGAGCATCTGACTTCTGGCTAATAAAGGAAATTTATTTTCATTGCAATAGTGTGTTGGAATTTT
TTGTGTCTCTCACTCGGAAGGACATATGGGAGGGCAAATCATTTAAAACATCAGAATGAGTATTTGGTTT
AGAGTTTGGCAACATATGCCCATATGCTGGCTGCCATGAACAAAGGTTGGCTATAAAGAGGTCATCAGTA
TATGAAACAGCCCCCTGCTGTCCATTCCTTATTCCATAGAAAAGCCTTGACTTGAGGTTAGATTTTTTTT
ATATTTTGTTTTGTGTTATTTTTTTCTTTAACATCCCTAAAATTTTCCTTACATGTTTTACTAGCCAGAT
TTTTCCTCCTCTCCTGACTACTCCCAGTCATAGCTGTCCCTCTTCTCTTATGGAGATCCCTCGACCTGCA
GAGCTCCAGCCTACACAATCGCTCAAGACGTGTAATGCTTTTATTATATATTAGTCACGATATCTATAAC
AAGAAAATATATATATAATAAGTTATCACGTAAGTAGAACATGAAATAACAATATAATTATCGTATGAGT
TAAATCTTAAAAGTCACGTAAAAGATAATCATGCGTCATTTTGACTCACGCGGTCGTTATAGTTCAAAAT
CAGTGACACTTACCGCATTGACAAGCACGCCTCACGGGAGCTCCAAGCGGCGACTGAGATGTCCTAAATG
CACAGCGACGGATTCGCGCTATTTAGAAAGAGAGAGCAATATTTCAAGAATGCATGCGTCAATTTTACGC
AGACTATCTTTCTAGGGTTAAAAGCTTGGCGTAATCATGGTCATAGCTGTTTCCTGTGTGAAATTGTTAT
CCGCTCACAATTCCACACAACATACGAGCCGGAAGCATAAAGTGTAAAGCCTGGGGTGCCTAATGAGTGA
GCTAACTCACATTAATTGCGTTGCGCTCACTGCCCGCTTTCCAGTCGGGAAACCTGTCGTGCCAGCGGAT
CCGCATCTCAATAAGTCAGCAACCATAGTCCCGCCCCTAACTCCGCCCATCCCGCCCCTAACTCCGCCCA
GTTCCGCCCATTCTCCGCCCCATGGCTGACTAATTTTTTTTATTTATGCAGAGGCCGAGGCCGCCTCGGC
CTCTGAGCTATTCCAGAAGTAGTGAGGAGGCTTTTTTGGAGGCCTAGGCTTTTGCAAAAAGCTAACTTGT
TTATTGCAGCTTATAATGGTTACAAATAAAGCAATAGCATCACAAATTTCACAAATAAAGCATTTTTTTC
ACTGCATTCTAGTTGTGGTTTGTCCAAACTCATCAATGTATCTTATCATGTCTGGATCCGCTGCATTAAT
GAATCGGCCAACGCGCGGGGAGAGGCGGTTTGCGTATTGGGCGCTCTTCCGCTTCCTCGCTCACTGACTC
GCTGCGCTCGGTCGTTCGGCTGCGGCGAGCGGTATCAGCTCACTCAAAGGCGGTAATACGGTTATCCACA
GAATCAGGGGATAACGCAGGAAAGAACATGTGAGCAAAAGGCCAGCAAAAGGCCAGGAACCGTAAAAAGG
CCGCGTTGCTGGCGTTTTTCCATAGGCTCCGCCCCCCTGACGAGCATCACAAAAATCGACGCTCAAGTCA
GAGGTGGCGAAACCCGACAGGACTATAAAGATACCAGGCGTTTCCCCCTGGAAGCTCCCTCGTGCGCTCT
CCTGTTCCGACCCTGCCGCTTACCGGATACCTGTCCGCCTTTCTCCCTTCGGGAAGCGTGGCGCTTTCTC
ATAGCTCACGCTGTAGGTATCTCAGTTCGGTGTAGGTCGTTCGCTCCAAGCTGGGCTGTGTGCACGAACC
CCCCGTTCAGCCCGACCGCTGCGCCTTATCCGGTAACTATCGTCTTGAGTCCAACCCGGTAAGACACGAC
TTATCGCCACTGGCAGCAGCCACTGGTAACAGGATTAGCAGAGCGAGGTATGTAGGCGGTGCTACAGAGT
TCTTGAAGTGGTGGCCTAACTACGGCTACACTAGAAGAACAGTATTTGGTATCTGCGCTCTGCTGAAGCC
AGTTACCTTCGGAAAAAGAGTTGGTAGCTCTTGATCCGGCAAACAAACCACCGCTGGTAGCGGTGGTTTT
TTTGTTTGCAAGCAGCAGATTACGCGCAGAAAAAAAGGATCTCAAGAAGATCCTTTGATCTTTTCTACGG
GGTCTGACGCTCAGTGGAACGAAAACTCACGTTAAGGGATTTTGGTCATGAGATTATCAAAAAGGATCTT
CACCTAGATCCTTTTAAATTAAAAATGAAGTTTTAAATCAATCTAAAGTATATATGAGTAAACTTGGTCT
GACAGTTACCAATGCTTAATCAGTGAGGCACCTATCTCAGCGATCTGTCTATTTCGTTCATCCATAGTTG
CCTGACTCCCCGTCGTGTAGATAACTACGATACGGGAGGGCTTACCATCTGGCCCCAGTGCTGCAATGAT
ACCGCGAGACCCACGCTCACCGGCTCCAGATTTATCAGCAATAAACCAGCCAGCCGGAAGGGCCGAGCGC
AGAAGTGGTCCTGCAACTTTATCCGCCTCCATCCAGTCTATTAATTGTTGCCGGGAAGCTAGAGTAAGTA
GTTCGCCAGTTAATAGTTTGCGCAACGTTGTTGCCATTGCTACAGGCATCGTGGTGTCACGCTCGTCGTT
TGGTATGGCTTCATTCAGCTCCGGTTCCCAACGATCAAGGCGAGTTACATGATCCCCCATGTTGTGCAAA
AAAGCGGTTAGCTCCTTCGGTCCTCCGATCGTTGTCAGAAGTAAGTTGGCCGCAGTGTTATCACTCATGG
TTATGGCAGCACTGCATAATTCTCTTACTGTCATGCCATCCGTAAGATGCTTTTCTGTGACTGGTGAGTA
CTCAACCAAGTCATTCTGAGAATAGTGTATGCGGCGACCGAGTTGCTCTTGCCCGGCGTCAATACGGGAT
AATACCGCGCCACATAGCAGAACTTTAAAAGTGCTCATCATTGGAAAACGTTCTTCGGGGCGAAAACTCT
CAAGGATCTTACCGCTGTTGAGATCCAGTTCGATGTAACCCACTCGTGCACCCAACTGATCTTCAGCATC
TTTTACTTTCACCAGCGTTTCTGGGTGAGCAAAAACAGGAAGGCAAAATGCCGCAAAAAAGGGAATAAGG
GCGACACGGAAATGTTGAATACTCATACTCTTCCTTTTTCAATATTATTGAAGCATTTATCAGGGTTATT
GTCTCATGAGCGGATACATATTTGAATGTATTTAGAAAAATAAACAAATAGGGGTTCCGCGCACATTTCC
CCGAAAAGTGCCACCTGGGTCGACTTAACCCTAGAAAGATAATCATATTGTGACGTACGTTAAAGATAAT
CATGCGTAAAATTGACGCATGTGTTTTATCGATCTGTATATCGAGGTTTATTTATTAATTTGAATAGATA
TTAAGTTTTATTATATTTACACTTACATACTAATAATAAATTCAACAAACAATTTATTTATGTTTATTTA
TTTATTAAAAAAAAACAAAAACTCAAAATTTCTTCTATAAAGTAACAAAACTTTTAAACATTCTCTCTTT
TACAAAAATAAACTTATTTTGTACTTTAAAAACAGTCATGTTGTATTATAAAATAAGTAATTAGCTTAAC
TTATACATAATAGAAACAAATTATACTTATTAATCGCATAACTTCGTATAATGTATGCTATACGAAGTTA
TGCGATTAAGGGATCTGTAGGGCGCAGTAGTCCAACTAGTCAGGCCCGAAGGAATAGAAGAAGAAGGTGG
AGAGAGAGACAGAGACAGATCCATTCGATTAGTGAACGGATCTCGACGGTATCGATCACGAGACTAGCCT
CGAGCGGCCGCCCCCTTCACCGAGGGCCTATTTCCCATGATTCCTTCATATTTGCATATACGATACAAGG
CTGTTAGAGAGATAATTGGAATTAATTTGACTGTAAACACAAAGATATTAGTACAAAATACGTGACGTAG
AAAGTAATAATTTCTTGGGTAGTTTGCAGTTTTAAAATTATGTTTTAAAATGGACTATCATATGCTTACC
GTAACTTGAAAGTATTTCGATTTCTTGGCTTTATATATCTTGTGGAAAGGACGAAACACCGGTGGACTGT
GCTTCGACGATTTCTCGAGAAATCGTCGAAGCACAGTCCATTTTTGAATTCTCGACCTCGAGACAAATGG
CAGTATTCATCCACAATTTTAAAAGAAAAGGGGGGATTGGGGGGTACAGTGCAGGGGAAAGAATAGTAGA
CATAATAGCAACAGACATACAAACTAAAGAATTACAAAAACAAATTACAAAAATTCAAAATTTTCGGGTT
TATTACAGGGACAGCAGAGATCCACTTTGGCACTAGTTATTAATAGTAATCAATTACGGGGTCATTAGTT
CATAGCCCATATATGGAGTTCCGCGTTACATAACTTACGGTAAATGGCCCGCCTGGCTGAC
Features (pLannotate 1.2.2; 25 found; start..end, strand, type, name):
    268..544     +  promoter       chicken β-actin promoter: No description available
    545..1561    +  intron         chimeric intron: chimera between introns from chicken β-actin and rabbit β-globin
   1559..1615    +  CDS            HBB (fragment): HBB_LEPEU - Experimental evidence at protein level: Swiss-Prot protein existence level 1. Involved in oxygen transport from the lung to the various peripheral tissues. From Lepus europaeus (European hare).
   1610..1640    +  misc_feature   MCS (fragment): multiple cloning site
   1639..1670    +  misc_feature   MCS (fragment): multiple cloning site
   1671..2378    +  CDS            mCherry: mCherry is a basic (constitutively fluorescent) red fluorescent protein published in 2004, derived from Discosoma sp.. It is reported to be a very rapidly-maturing monomer with low acid sensitivity.
   2405..2476    +  CDS            HBB (fragment): HBB_PONPY - Experimental evidence at transcript level: Swiss-Prot protein existence level 2. Involved in oxygen transport from the lung to the various peripheral tissues. From Pongo pygmaeus (Bornean orangutan).
   2547..2602    +  polyA_signal   β-globin poly(A) signal: rabbit β-globin polyadenylation signal (Gil and Proudfoot, 1987)
   3354..3370    -  protein_bind   lac operator: The lac repressor binds to the lac operator to inhibit transcription in E. coli. This inhibition can be relieved by adding lactose or isopropyl-β-D-thiogalactopyranoside (IPTG). lac repressor encoded by lacI
   3378..3408    -  promoter       lac promoter: promoter for the E. coli lac operon
   3423..3444    -  protein_bind   CAP binding site: CAP binding activates transcription in the presence of cAMP. E. coli catabolite activator protein
   3457..3496    -  CDS            lacI (fragment): lac repressor; lacI; The lac repressor binds to the lac operator to inhibit transcription in E. coli. This inhibition can be relieved by adding lactose or isopropyl-β-D-thiogalactopyranoside (IPTG).
   3503..3525    +  promoter       SV40 promoter (fragment): SV40 enhancer and early promoter
   3549..3684    +  rep_origin     SV40 ori: SV40 origin of replication
   3704..3838    +  polyA_signal   SV40 poly(A) signal: SV40 polyadenylation signal
   3840..3894    -  CDS            lacI (fragment): lac repressor; lacI; The lac repressor binds to the lac operator to inhibit transcription in E. coli. This inhibition can be relieved by adding lactose or isopropyl-β-D-thiogalactopyranoside (IPTG).
   4077..4665    -  rep_origin     ori: high-copy-number ColE1/pMB1/pBR322/pUC origin of replication
   4836..5696    -  CDS            AmpR: β-lactamase; bla; confers resistance to ampicillin, carbenicillin, and related antibiotics
   5697..5801    -  promoter       AmpR promoter: bla
   6198..6231    -  protein_bind   loxP: Cre-mediated recombination occurs in the 8-bp core sequence (GCATACAT). Cre recombinase
   6248..6264    +  misc_feature   Ad SA (fragment): adenovirus major late transcript splice acceptor (Friedrich and Soriano, 1991)
   6271..6342    +  CDS            Rev (fragment): human immunodeficiency virus 1 (HIV-1) Rev protein; rev; enhances nuclear export of unspliced and incompletely spliced viral mRNAs
   6392..6632    +  promoter       U6 promoter: RNA polymerase III promoter for human U6 snRNA
   6737..6854    +  misc_feature   cPPT/CTS: central polypurine tract and central termination sequence of HIV-1
   6954..266     +  enhancer       CMV enhancer (across the origin): human cytomegalovirus immediate early enhancer
