[The description below was written by a language model from this plasmid's Addgene catalogue record and pLannotate feature annotations shown in this document.]
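Description:
pPB-shMiro1-mCherry-CAAX is a mammalian expression plasmid built on a PiggyBac transposon backbone, designed to knock down Miro1 (Rhot1) while labelling the plasma membrane of the same cells in red. It is propagated in E. coli as a high-copy plasmid through a ColE1/pUC-type origin and selected with ampicillin via the β-lactamase gene. The annotated features also include remnants of a lac promoter/operator region and an SV40 origin with an SV40 poly(A) signal. The PiggyBac terminal repeats implied by the backbone name were not picked up by the automated annotation, so their positions are not documented here. In a PiggyBac system such repeats would allow a co-supplied transposase to integrate the cargo stably into the host genome.

The payload consists of two expression units. A human U6 RNA polymerase III promoter drives a short hairpin RNA against Miro1, a target listed for both mouse and rat. This unit is flanked by fragments that appear to be carried over from a lentiviral shRNA vector: a loxP site, a partial adenoviral splice acceptor, a Rev fragment and the HIV-1 cPPT/CTS. Immediately downstream, a CAG-type promoter (CMV enhancer, chicken β-actin promoter and chimeric β-actin/β-globin intron) drives mCherry, terminated by the rabbit β-globin poly(A) signal. According to the name and stated purpose, mCherry carries a CAAX prenylation motif that tethers it to the membrane, although this short motif is not separately annotated. Membrane-targeted fluorescence outlines fine cellular processes, so knockdown cells can be identified and their morphology assessed. The associated work concerns mitochondrial control of astrocyte morphogenesis in the cortex.
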