Addgene plasmid #228741: pPB-shMiro1-mCherry-CAAX
Purpose: Membrane-tethered mCherry shRNA targeting Miro1
Depositing lab: Cagla Eroglu. Depositing organization: Duke University. Publication: Mitochondrial fission controls astrocyte morphogenesis and organization in the cortex. Rodriguez Salazar MP, Kolanukuduru S, Ramirez V, Lyu B, Manigault G, Sejourne G, Sesaki H, Yu G, Eroglu C. J Cell Biol. 2025 Oct 6;224(10):e202410130. doi: 10.1083/jcb.202410130. Epub 2025 Sep 3. PubMed 40899994.
Backbone
  Vector backbone: PiggyBac
  Vector type: Mammalian Expression
Growth in bacteria
  Bacterial resistance: Ampicillin, 100 μg/mL
  Growth temperature: 37°C
  Growth strain: NEB Stable
  Copy number: High Copy
Gene/Insert
  Gene/Insert name: Miro1
  gRNA/shRNA sequence: TGGACTGTGCTTCGACGATTT
  Species: M. musculus (mouse), R. norvegicus (rat)
  Entrez Gene: Rhot1 (a.k.a. 2210403N23Rik, Arht1, C430039G08Rik, Miro1); Rhot1
Terms and licenses: Academic/Nonprofit Terms; Industry Terms: Not Available to Industry
Depositor comments: Please visit https://doi.org/10.1101/2024.10.22.619706 for bioRxiv preprint.
How to cite: pPB-shMiro1-mCherry-CAAX was a gift from Cagla Eroglu (Addgene plasmid # 228741 ; http://n2t.net/addgene:228741 ; RRID:Addgene_228741)
